>Addgene plasmid #100991 | Rp51a_SUS1 5'SS | depositor full sequence | sequence record 190205 | Rp51a_SUS1 5'SS sequence 3045 bps
TCGCGCGTTTCGGTGATGACGGTGAAAACCTCTGACACATGCAGCTCCCGGAGACGGTCACAGCTTGTCT
GTAAGCGGATGCCGGGAGCAGACAAGCCCGTCAGGGCGCGTCAGCGGGTGTTGGCGGGTGTCGGGGCTGG
CTTAACTATGCGGCATCAGAGCAGATTGTACTGAGAGTGCACCATATGCGGTGTGAAATACCGCACAGAT
GCGTAAGGAGAAAATACCGCATCAGGCGCCATTCGCCATTCAGGCTGCGCAACTGTTGGGAAGGGCGATC
GGTGCGGGCCTCTTCGCTATTACGCCAGCTGGCGAAAGGGGGATGTGCTGCAAGGCGATTAAGTTGGGTA
ACGCCAGGGTTTTCCCAGTCACGACGTTGTAAAACGACGGCCAGTGCCAAGCTTGATTACGCCAAGCTCT
AATACGACTCACTATAGGGGAAAGCTAGCTTGGGATCTCGAGACTAGCAATAACAAAATTGTATGATAAT
ATGGACTAAAGGAGGCTTTTAAGGACACGTAATATTGAGTCGACCGTGTTTTTGATATCAGTATACTAAC
AAGTTGAATTGCATTTACAAACTTTTTATTTTGTATTGCTTTTCGTCATTTTAATAGGGTAGAGTTAGAA
CCAAGACCGTCAAGCGTGCTTCTAAGGCTTTGATTGAACGTTACTATCCAAAGTTGACTTTGGATTTCCA
AACCAACAAGAGACTTTGTGATGAAATCGCCACTATCCAATCCAAGAGATTGAGAAACAAGATTGCTGGT
TACACCACCCATTTGATGAAGAGAATCCAAAAGGGTCGGAATTCGTAATCATGGTCATAGCTGTTTCCTG
TGTGAAATTGTTATCCGCTCACAATTCCACACAACATACGAGCCGGAAGCATAAAGTGTAAAGCCTGGGG
TGCCTAATGAGTGAGCTAACTCACATTAATTGCGTTGCGCTCACTGCCCGCTTTCCAGTCGGGAAACCTG
TCGTGCCAGCTGCATTAATGAATCGGCCAACGCGCGGGGAGAGGCGGTTTGCGTATTGGGCGCTCTTCCG
CTTCCTCGCTCACTGACTCGCTGCGCTCGGTCGTTCGGCTGCGGCGAGCGGTATCAGCTCACTCAAAGGC
GGTAATACGGTTATCCACAGAATCAGGGGATAACGCAGGAAAGAACATGTGAGCAAAAGGCCAGCAAAAG
GCCAGGAACCGTAAAAAGGCCGCGTTGCTGGCGTTTTTCCATAGGCTCCGCCCCCCTGACGAGCATCACA
AAAATCGACGCTCAAGTCAGAGGTGGCGAAACCCGACAGGACTATAAAGATACCAGGCGTTTCCCCCTGG
AAGCTCCCTCGTGCGCTCTCCTGTTCCGACCCTGCCGCTTACCGGATACCTGTCCGCCTTTCTCCCTTCG
GGAAGCGTGGCGCTTTCTCAAAGCTCACGCTGTAGGTATCTCAGTTCGGTGTAGGTCGTTCGCTCCAAGC
TGGGCTGTGTGCACGAACCCCCCGTTCAGCCCGACCGCTGCGCCTTATCCGGTAACTATCGTCTTGAGTC
CAACCCGGTAAGACACGACTTATCGCCACTGGCAGCAGCCACTGGTAACAGGATTAGCAGAGCGAGGTAT
GTAGGCGGTGCTACAGAGTTCTTGAAGTGGTGGCCTAACTACGGCTACACTAGAAGAACAGTATTTGGTA
TCTGCGCTCTGCTGAAGCCAGTTACCTTCGGAAAAAGAGTTGGTAGCTCTTGATCCGGCAAACAAACCAC
CGCTGGTAGCGGTGGTTTTTTTGTTTGCAAGCAGCAGATTACGCGCAGAAAAAAAGGATCTCAAGAAGAT
CCTTTGATCTTTTCTACGGGGTCTGACGCTCAGTGGAACGAAAACTCACGTTAAGGGATTTTGGTCATGA
GATTATCAAAAAGGATCTTCACCTAGATCCTTTTAAATTAAAAATGAAGTTTTAAATCAATCTAAAGTAT
ATATGAGTAAACTTGGTCTGACAGTTACCAATGCTTAATCAGTGAGGCACCTATCTCAGCGATCTGTCTA
TTTCGTTCATCCATAGTTGCCTGACTCCCCGTCGTGTAGATAACTACGATACGGGAGGGCTTACCATCTG
GCCCCAGTGCTGCAATGATACCGCGAGACCCACGCTCACCGGCTCCAGATTTATCAGCAATAAACCAGCC
AGCCGGAAGGGCCGAGCGCAGAAGTGGTCCTGCAACTTTATCCGCCTCCATCCAGTCTATTAATTGTTGC
CGGGAAGCTAGAGTAAGTAGTTCGCCAGTTAATAGTTTGCGCAACGTTGTTGCCATTGCTACAGGCATCG
TGGTGTCACGCTCGTCGTTTGGTATGGCTTCATTCAGCTCCGGTTCCCAACGATCAAGGCGAGTTACATG
ATCCCCCATGTTGTGCAAAAAAGCGGTTAGCTCCTTCGGTCCTCCGATCGTTGTCAGAAGTAAGTTGGCC
GCAGTGTTATCACTCATGGTTATGGCAGCACTGCATAATTCTCTTACTGTCATGCCATCCGTAAGATGCT
TTTCTGTGACTGGTGAGTACTCAACCAAGTCATTCTGAGAATAGTGTATGCGGCGACCGAGTTGCTCTTG
CCCGGCGTCAATACGGGATAATACCGCGCCACATAGCAGAACTTTAAAAGTGCTCATCATTGGAAAACGT
TCTTCGGGGCGAAAACTCTCAAGGATCTTACCGCTGTTGAGATCCAGTTCGATGTAACCCACTCGTGCAC
CCAACTGATCTTCAGCATCTTTTACTTTCACCAGCGTTTCTGGGTGAGCAAAAACAGGAAGGCAAAATGC
CGCAAAAAAGGGAATAAGGGCGACACGGAAATGTTGAATACTCATACTCTTCCTTTTTCAATATTATTGA
AGCATTTATCAGGGTTATTGTCTCATGAGCGGATACATATTTGAATGTATTTAGAAAAATAAACAAATAG
GGGTTCCGCGCACATTTCCCCGAAAAGTGCCACCTGACGTCTAAGAAACCATTATTATCATGACATTAAC
CTATAAAAATAGGCGTATCACGAGGCCCTTTCGTC
Features (pLannotate 1.2.2; 12 found; start..end, strand, type, name):
    137..236     +  misc_feature   bom (fragment): basis of mobility region from pBR322
    242..396     -  CDS            lacZα (fragment): LacZα fragment of β-galactosidase; lacZ fragment
    420..438     +  promoter       T7 promoter: promoter for bacteriophage T7 RNA polymerase
    618..803     +  CDS            rps17e: RS17E_METTH - Experimental evidence at protein level: Swiss-Prot protein existence level 1. From Methanothermobacter thermautotrophicus (strain ATCC 29096 / DSM 1053 / JCM 10044 / NBRC 100330 / Delta H) (Methanobacterium thermoautotrophicum).
    848..864     -  protein_bind   lac operator: The lac repressor binds to the lac operator to inhibit transcription in E. coli. This inhibition can be relieved by adding lactose or isopropyl-β-D-thiogalactopyranoside (IPTG). lac repressor encoded by lacI
    872..902     -  promoter       lac promoter: promoter for the E. coli lac operon
    917..938     -  protein_bind   CAP binding site: CAP binding activates transcription in the presence of cAMP. E. coli catabolite activator protein
    951..1043    -  CDS            lacI (fragment): lac repressor; lacI; The lac repressor binds to the lac operator to inhibit transcription in E. coli. This inhibition can be relieved by adding lactose or isopropyl-β-D-thiogalactopyranoside (IPTG).
   1226..1814    -  rep_origin     ori: high-copy-number ColE1/pMB1/pBR322/pUC origin of replication
   1985..2845    -  CDS            AmpR: β-lactamase; bla; confers resistance to ampicillin, carbenicillin, and related antibiotics
   2846..2950    -  promoter       AmpR promoter: bla
   3045..35      +  CDS            rop (fragment) (across the origin): Rop protein, which maintains plasmids at low copy number; rop
