>Addgene plasmid #100991 | Rp51a_SUS1 5'SS | addgene full sequence | sequence record 194332 | Addgene NGS Result
GCGTTTCGGTGATGACGGTGAAAACCTCTGACACATGCAGCTCCCGGAGACGGTCACAGCTTGTCTGTAA
GCGGATGCCGGGAGCAGACAAGCCCGTCAGGGCGCGTCAGCGGGTGTTGGCGGGTGTCGGGGCTGGCTTA
ACTATGCGGCATCAGAGCAGATTGTACTGAGAGTGCACCATATGCGGTGTGAAATACCGCACAGATGCGT
AAGGAGAAAATACCGCATCAGGCGCCATTCGCCATTCAGGCTGCGCAACTGTTGGGAAGGGCGATCGGTG
CGGGCCTCTTCGCTATTACGCCAGCTGGCGAAAGGGGGATGTGCTGCAAGGCGATTAAGTTGGGTAACGC
CAGGGTTTTCCCAGTCACGACGTTGTAAAACGACGGCCAGTGCCAAGCTTGATTACGCCAAGCTCTAATA
CGACTCACTATAGGGGAAAGCTAGCTTGGGATCTCGAGACTAGCAATAACAAAATTGTATGATAATATGG
ACTAAAGGAGGCTTTTAAGGACACGTAATATTGAGTCGACCGTGTTTTTGATATCAGTATACTAACAAGT
TGAATTGCATTTACAAACTTTTTATTTTGTATTGCTTTTCGTCATTTTAATAGGGTAGAGTTAGAACCAA
GACCGTCAAGCGTGCTTCTAAGGCTTTGATTGAACGTTACTATCCAAAGTTGACTTTGGATTTCCAAACC
AACAAGAGACTTTGTGATGAAATCGCCACTATCCAATCCAAGAGATTGAGAAACAAGATTGCTGGTTACA
CCACCCATTTGATGAAGAGAATCCAAAAGGGTCGGAATTCGTAATCATGTCATAGCTGTTTCCTGTGTGA
AATTGTTATCCGCTCACAATTCCACACAACATACGAGCCGGAAGCATAAAGTGTAAAGCCTGGGGTGCCT
AATGAGTGAGCTAACTCACATTAATTGCGTTGCGCTCACTGCCCGCTTTCCAGTCGGGAAACCTGTCGTG
CCAGCTGCATTAATGAATCGGCCAACGCGCGGGGAGAGGCGGTTTGCGTATTGGGCGCTCTTCCGCTTCC
TCGCTCACTGACTCGCTGCGCTCGGTCGTTCGGCTGCGGCGAGCGGTATCAGCTCACTCAAAGGCGGTAA
TACGGTTATCCACAGAATCAGGGGATAACGCAGGAAAGAACATGTGAGCAAAAGGCCAGCAAAAGGCCAG
GAACCGTAAAAAGGCCGCGTTGCTGGCGTTTTTCCATAGGCTCCGCCCCCCTGACGAGCATCACAAAAAT
CGACGCTCAAGTCAGAGGTGGCGAAACCCGACAGGACTATAAAGATACCAGGCGTTTCCCCCTGGAAGCT
CCCTCGTGCGCTCTCCTGTTCCGACCCTGCCGCTTACCGGATACCTGTCCGCCTTTCTCCCTTCGGGAAG
CGTGGCGCTTTCTCATAGCTCACGCTGTAGGTATCTCAGTTCGGTGTAGGTCGTTCGCTCCAAGCTGGGC
TGTGTGCACGAACCCCCCGTTCAGCCCGACCGCTGCGCCTTATCCGGTAACTATCGTCTTGAGTCCAACC
CGGTAAGACACGACTTATCGCCACTGGCAGCAGCCACTGGTAACAGGATTAGCAGAGCGAGGTATGTAGG
CGGTGCTACAGAGTTCTTGAAGTGGTGGCCTAACTACGGCTACACTAGAAGAACAGTATTTGGTATCTGC
GCTCTGCTGAAGCCAGTTACCTTCGGAAAAAGAGTTGGTAGCTCTTGATCCGGCAAACAAACCACCGCTG
GTAGCGGTGGTTTTTTTGTTTGCAAGCAGCAGATTACGCGCAGAAAAAAAGGATCTCAAGAAGATCCTTT
GATCTTTTCTACGGGGTCTGACGCTCAGTGGAACGAAAACTCACGTTAAGGGATTTTGGTCATGAGATTA
TCAAAAAGGATCTTCACCTAGATCCTTTTAAATTAAAAATGAAGTTTTAAATCAATCTAAAGTATATATG
AGTAAACTTGGTCTGACAGTTACCAATGCTTAATCAGTGAGGCACCTATCTCAGCGATCTGTCTATTTCG
TTCATCCATAGTTGCCTGACTCCCCGTCGTGTAGATAACTACGATACGGGAGGGCTTACCATCTGGCCCC
AGTGCTGCAATGATACCGCGAGACCCACGCTCACCGGCTCCAGATTTATCAGCAATAAACCAGCCAGCCG
GAAGGGCCGAGCGCAGAAGTGGTCCTGCAACTTTATCCGCCTCCATCCAGTCTATTAATTGTTGCCGGGA
AGCTAGAGTAAGTAGTTCGCCAGTTAATAGTTTGCGCAACGTTGTTGCCATTGCTACAGGCATCGTGGTG
TCACGCTCGTCGTTTGGTATGGCTTCATTCAGCTCCGGTTCCCAACGATCAAGGCGAGTTACATGATCCC
CCATGTTGTGCAAAAAAGCGGTTAGCTCCTTCGGTCCTCCGATCGTTGTCAGAAGTAAGTTGGCCGCAGT
GTTATCACTCATGGTTATGGCAGCACTGCATAATTCTCTTACTGTCATGCCATCCGTAAGATGCTTTTCT
GTGACTGGTGAGTACTCAACCAAGTCATTCTGAGAATAGTGTATGCGGCGACCGAGTTGCTCTTGCCCGG
CGTCAATACGGGATAATACCGCGCCACATAGCAGAACTTTAAAAGTGCTCATCATTGGAAAACGTTCTTC
GGGGCGAAAACTCTCAAGGATCTTACCGCTGTTGAGATCCAGTTCGATGTAACCCACTCGTGCACCCAAC
TGATCTTCAGCATCTTTTACTTTCACCAGCGTTTCTGGGTGAGCAAAAACAGGAAGGCAAAATGCCGCAA
AAAAGGGAATAAGGGCGACACGGAAATGTTGAATACTCATACTCTTCCTTTTTCAATATTATTGAAGCAT
TTATCAGGGTTATTGTCTCATGAGCGGATACATATTTGAATGTATTTAGAAAAATAAACAAATAGGGGTT
CCGCGCACATTTCCCCGAAAAGTGCCACCTGACGTCTAAGAAACCATTATTATCATGACATTAACCTATA
AAAATAGGCGTATCACGAGGCCCTTTCGTCTCGC
Features (pLannotate 1.2.2; 12 found; start..end, strand, type, name):
    133..232     +  misc_feature   bom (fragment): basis of mobility region from pBR322
    238..392     -  CDS            lacZα (fragment): LacZα fragment of β-galactosidase; lacZ fragment
    416..434     +  promoter       T7 promoter: promoter for bacteriophage T7 RNA polymerase
    614..799     +  CDS            rps17e: RS17E_METTH - Experimental evidence at protein level: Swiss-Prot protein existence level 1. From Methanothermobacter thermautotrophicus (strain ATCC 29096 / DSM 1053 / JCM 10044 / NBRC 100330 / Delta H) (Methanobacterium thermoautotrophicum).
    843..859     -  protein_bind   lac operator: The lac repressor binds to the lac operator to inhibit transcription in E. coli. This inhibition can be relieved by adding lactose or isopropyl-β-D-thiogalactopyranoside (IPTG). lac repressor encoded by lacI
    867..897     -  promoter       lac promoter: promoter for the E. coli lac operon
    912..933     -  protein_bind   CAP binding site: CAP binding activates transcription in the presence of cAMP. E. coli catabolite activator protein
    946..1038    -  CDS            lacI (fragment): lac repressor; lacI; The lac repressor binds to the lac operator to inhibit transcription in E. coli. This inhibition can be relieved by adding lactose or isopropyl-β-D-thiogalactopyranoside (IPTG).
   1221..1809    -  rep_origin     ori: high-copy-number ColE1/pMB1/pBR322/pUC origin of replication
   1980..2840    -  CDS            AmpR: β-lactamase; bla; confers resistance to ampicillin, carbenicillin, and related antibiotics
   2841..2945    -  promoter       AmpR promoter: bla
   3040..31      +  CDS            rop (fragment) (across the origin): Rop protein, which maintains plasmids at low copy number; rop
