[The description below was written by a language model from this plasmid's Addgene catalogue record and pLannotate feature annotations shown in this document.]
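Description:
Rp51a_SUS1 5'SS is a small (about 3.0 kb) pUC18-based plasmid carrying a model version of the Saccharomyces cerevisiae RP51A (RPS17A) gene in which the 5' splice site has been changed to the non-consensus sequence found in the yeast SUS1 gene. It is propagated in E. coli through the high-copy ColE1/pUC origin and selected with ampicillin via the β-lactamase (AmpR) gene and its native promoter. Remnants of the pUC/pBR322 lineage are also annotated, including fragments of bom, rop, lacI and lacZα, along with the lac promoter, lac operator and CAP binding site flanking the cloning region. The insert was placed between the HindIII and EcoRI sites and can be read with M13 forward and reverse primers.

In both sequence records (the depositor's and the repository's sequencing result, which differ by a single nucleotide in length and have the same feature layout), a T7 promoter sits upstream of and in the same orientation as the insert. The automated annotation labels part of the insert as an archaeal rps17e homolog, which most likely reflects similarity to the conserved ribosomal protein S17 coding sequence of RP51A rather than any archaeal content. The T7 promoter arrangement suggests the plasmid is a template for in vitro transcription of an RP51A pre-mRNA splicing substrate, though the record does not state this outright. Although catalogued as a bacterial and yeast expression vector, no yeast origin, yeast marker or yeast promoter is annotated. The associated publication concerns the dynamics of spliceosome E complex formation, so this construct presumably serves to test how a weakened 5' splice site affects early spliceosome assembly.
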