Addgene plasmid #100991: Rp51a_SUS1 5'SS
Purpose: Contains model Rp51a with a GGTAtGT->tGTAtGa 5'SS mutant (SUS1 5'SS sequence).
Depositing lab: Aaron Hoskins. Depositing organization: University of Wisconsin, Madison. Publication: Dynamics and consequences of spliceosome E complex formation. Larson JD, Hoskins AA. Elife. 2017 Aug 22;6. pii: 27592. doi: 10.7554/eLife.27592. PubMed 28829039.
Backbone
  Vector backbone: pUC18
  Vector type: Bacterial Expression, Yeast Expression
Growth in bacteria
  Bacterial resistance: Ampicillin, 100 μg/mL
  Growth temperature: 37°C
  Growth strain: DH5alpha
  Copy number: Unknown
Gene/Insert
  Gene/Insert name: RP51A
  Species: S. cerevisiae (budding yeast)
  Mutation: GGTAtGT->tGTAtGa 5'SS mutant
  Entrez Gene: RPS17A (a.k.a. YML024W, RP51A, RPL51A)
  Cloning method: Restriction Enzyme; 5′ cloning site HindIII (unknown if destroyed); 3′ cloning site EcoRI (unknown if destroyed)
  Sequencing primers: 5′ M13 forward; 3′ M13 reverse
Terms and licenses: Academic/Nonprofit Terms; Industry Terms: Not Available to Industry
How to cite: Rp51a_SUS1 5'SS was a gift from Aaron Hoskins (Addgene plasmid # 100991 ; http://n2t.net/addgene:100991 ; RRID:Addgene_100991)
